Addgene plasmid #120645: Smp_171780-Cd4-bio-His
Purpose: Expression of recombinant S. mansoni protein
Depositing lab: Gavin Wright. Depositing organization: Wellcome Sanger Institute. Publication: A library of cell-surface and secreted proteins from Schistosoma mansoni identifies early serological markers of infection. Cécile Crosnier, Anna V. Protasio, Gabriel Rinaldi, Shona Wilson, Matthew Berriman, Gavin J. Wright. bioRXiv 10.1101/593616.
Backbone
  Vector backbone: pTT3
  Backbone manufacturer: Yves Durocher, NRC
  Backbone size w/o insert (bp): 6686
  Vector type: Mammalian Expression
Growth in bacteria
  Bacterial resistance: Ampicillin, 100 μg/mL
  Growth temperature: 37°C
  Growth strain: DH5alpha
  Copy number: High Copy
Gene/Insert
  Gene/Insert name: Smp_171780
  Species: Schistosoma mansoni
  Insert size (bp): 727
  Entrez Gene: Smp_171780 (a.k.a. Smp_171780)
  Promoter: CMV
  Tag / fusion protein: ratCd4(d3+4)-bio-6His (C terminal on backbone)
  Cloning method: Restriction Enzyme; 5′ cloning site NotI (not destroyed); 3′ cloning site AscI (not destroyed)
Terms and licenses: Academic/Nonprofit Terms; Industry Terms: Not Available to Industry
How to cite: Smp_171780-Cd4-bio-His was a gift from Gavin Wright (Addgene plasmid # 120645 ; http://n2t.net/addgene:120645 ; RRID:Addgene_120645)
