[The description below was written by a language model from this plasmid's Addgene catalogue record and pLannotate feature annotations shown in this document.]
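Description:
Smp_171780-Cd4-bio-His is a mammalian expression plasmid built on the pTT3 backbone for producing a recombinant, secreted form of the Schistosoma mansoni protein Smp_171780. It is propagated in E. coli as a high-copy plasmid through a ColE1/pUC-type origin and selected with ampicillin via the β-lactamase gene. The backbone also carries a fragment of the Epstein-Barr virus oriP, which allows episomal maintenance and boosts yield in cells supplying EBNA1. Short lac regulatory remnants downstream of the bacterial origin are backbone leftovers with no evident role in expression.

Transcription is driven by the human CMV immediate-early enhancer and promoter. Next come adenovirus-derived leader and splice sequences and a chimeric intron fragment; the annotated antisense adenoviral terminal protein fragment most likely just reflects this leader region rather than a real coding unit. The transcript ends at a rabbit β-globin polyadenylation signal. The open reading frame begins with a fragment annotated as a mouse immunoglobulin heavy chain signal sequence, which would direct the product into the secretory pathway. The 727 bp Smp_171780 insert was cloned between NotI and AscI sites that remain intact, so inserts can be exchanged across a library. It is fused at its C terminus to backbone-encoded rat Cd4 domains 3 and 4, a biotinylation sequence and a six-histidine tag. The Cd4 domains provide a common protein tag, the bio sequence permits enzymatic biotinylation for capture on streptavidin, and the His tag supports metal-affinity purification. The plasmid belongs to a library of S. mansoni cell-surface and secreted proteins that was used to identify early serological markers of infection.
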