Features (pLannotate 1.2.2; 18 found; start..end, strand, type, name):
      7..386     +  enhancer       CMV enhancer: human cytomegalovirus immediate early enhancer
    388..587     +  promoter       CMV promoter: human cytomegalovirus (CMV) immediate early promoter
    655..693     +  misc_feature   Ad SA (fragment): adenovirus major late transcript splice acceptor (Friedrich and Soriano, 1991)
    726..935     -  CDS            PTP (fragment): TERM_ADE02 - Experimental evidence at protein level: Swiss-Prot protein existence level 1. Protein covalently bound to the viral DNA that acts as a primer for viral genomic replication by DNA strand displacement. Assembles on the viral origin of replication in an initiation complex with viral polymerase, DBP, host NFIA and host POU2F1/OCT1. During initiation, the polymerase covalently couples the first dCTP with Ser- 580 of pTP. The terminal protein stimulates the template activity over 20 fold compared to protein-free templates. Neo-synthesized viral genomes are linked to two preterminal prot
    966..1055    +  intron         chimeric intron (fragment): chimera between introns from adenovirus and immunoglobulin heavy chain genes
   1074..1120    +  CDS            IgH signal sequence (fragment): signal sequence from the mouse immunoglobulin heavy chain variable region
   1926..2486    +  CDS            Cd4 (fragment): CD4_RAT - Experimental evidence at protein level: Swiss-Prot protein existence level 1. Integral membrane glycoprotein that plays an essential role in the immune response and serves multiple functions in responses against both external and internal offenses. In T-cells, functions primarily as a coreceptor for MHC class II molecule:peptide complex. The antigens presented by class II peptides are derived from extracellular proteins while class I peptides are derived from cytosolic proteins. Interacts simultaneously with the T-cell receptor (TCR) and the MHC class II presented by antigen presenti
   2646..2701    +  polyA_signal   β-globin poly(A) signal: rabbit β-globin polyadenylation signal (Gil and Proudfoot, 1987)
   3215..4896    -  rep_origin     oriP (fragment): Epstein-Barr virus oriP replication origin (Yates et al., 2000)
   5023..5127    +  promoter       AmpR promoter: bla
   5128..5988    +  CDS            AmpR: β-lactamase; bla; confers resistance to ampicillin, carbenicillin, and related antibiotics
   6159..6747    +  rep_origin     ori: high-copy-number ColE1/pMB1/pBR322/pUC origin of replication
   6930..7022    +  CDS            lacI (fragment): lac repressor; lacI; The lac repressor binds to the lac operator to inhibit transcription in E. coli. This inhibition can be relieved by adding lactose or isopropyl-β-D-thiogalactopyranoside (IPTG).
   7035..7056    +  protein_bind   CAP binding site: CAP binding activates transcription in the presence of cAMP. E. coli catabolite activator protein
   7071..7101    +  promoter       lac promoter: promoter for the E. coli lac operon
   7109..7125    +  protein_bind   lac operator: The lac repressor binds to the lac operator to inhibit transcription in E. coli. This inhibition can be relieved by adding lactose or isopropyl-β-D-thiogalactopyranoside (IPTG). lac repressor encoded by lacI
   7195..7211    +  promoter       tet promoter (fragment): E. coli promoter for tetracycline efflux protein gene
   7221..7246    -  CDS            bla(M) (fragment): β-lactamase lacking the signal sequence; bla(M); allows cytosolic expression of β-lactamase
>Addgene plasmid #120645 | Smp_171780-Cd4-bio-His | addgene full sequence | sequence record 234411 | Addgene NGS Result
CATGTTGACATTGATTATTGACTAGTTATTAATAGTAATCAATTACGGGGTCATTAGTTCATAGCCCATA
TATGGAGTTCCGCGTTACATAACTTACGGTAAATGGCCCGCCTGGCTGACCGCCCAACGACCCCCGCCCA
TTGACGTCAATAATGACGTATGTTCCCATAGTAACGCCAATAGGGACTTTCCATTGACGTCAATGGGTGG
AGTATTTACGGTAAACTGCCCACTTGGCAGTACATCAAGTGTATCATATGCCAAGTCCGCCCCCTATTGA
CGTCAATGACGGTAAATGGCCCGCCTGGCATTATGCCCAGTACATGACCTTACGGGACTTTCCTACTTGG
CAGTACATCTACGTATTAGTCATCGCTATTACCATGGTGATGCGGTTTTGGCAGTACACCAATGGGCGTG
GATAGCGGTTTGACTCACGGGGATTTCCAAGTCTCCACCCCATTGACGTCAATGGGAGTTTGTTTTGGCA
CCAAAATCAACGGGACTTTCCAAAATGTCGTAATAACCCCGCCCCGTTGACGCAAATGGGCGGTAGGCGT
GTACGGTGGGAGGTCTATATAAGCAGAGCTCGTTTAGTGAACCGTCAGATCCTCACTCTCTTCCGCATCG
CTGTCTGCGAGGGCCAGCTGTTGGGCTCGCGGTTGAGGACAAACTCTTCGCGGTCTTTCCAGTACTCTTG
GATCGGAAACCCGTCGGCCTCCGAACGGTACTCCGCCACCGAGGGACCTGAGCGAGTCCGCATCGACCGG
ATCGGAAAACCTCTCGAGAAAGGCGTCTAACCAGTCACAGTCGCAAGGTAGGCTGAGCACCGTGGCGGGC
GGCAGCGGGTGGCGGTCGGGGTTGTTTCTGGCGGAGGTGCTGCTGATGATGTAATTAAAGTAGGCGGTCT
TGAGACGGCGGATGGTCGAGGTGAGGTGTGGCAGGCTTGAGATCCAGCTGTTGGGGTGAGTACTCCCTCT
CAAAAGCGGGCATTACTTCTGCGCTAAGATTGTCAGTTTCCAAAAACGAGGAGGATTTGATATTCACCTG
GCCCGATCTGGCCATACACTTGAGTGACAATGACATCCACTTTGCCTTTCTCTCCACAGGTGTCCACTCC
CAGGTCCAAGTTTGCCACCATGGAGTTTCAGACCCAGGTACTCATGTCCCTGCTGCTCTGCATGTCTGGT
GCGGCCGCCCAGGAAGATTACACCAAGCCCGACGACGAGAGCGACGAGGACCCCTGCGAGAACGTGAAGT
GCAAGCTGGGCGAGATGTGCAAAGAGGGCAAGTGCAGCTGCCTGGACAGCTGCCCCAGCGAGTGGAACAG
CTACAACCGGCAGCTGTGCGTGGACGGCGTGACCTACAGACACGAGTGCGACCTGTGGCGGAACCAGTGC
TACTGCCGCAGCGGCGACAGCAGATGCGGCAACGACCAGTTCAGCAACCACCGGGCCAACGAGAACAGCG
CCATCAAGTACTACGACGAGTGCCGGGACCTGAGCGGCCTGTGCGACTGGGACCAGAACGAGAGCACCTT
CAGCTTCCGGCTGGGCATGTGGTTCCAGGAACTGCTGCGGCAGAAGTGGTCCAGCACCAGCTGGTCCAAC
GACGACGACAGCCTGCTGCGGCCCATGGACGCCAAGGCCAGAAGCACCACCAGCAAGCTGGTGTCCCAGA
GCAGCCCCCACGAGCGCGTGAACGGCGCCGTGATCAGCTACTGGTTCTGCGAGCTGGACCGGCGGAACCG
GGGCAGCCTGCAGCAGGACGACCTGAACTACCTGTACCAGCTGCTGCTGCCCAGCACCCCCTGCCTGGAA
GTGTTCATCAACCGGTGCAGCGGCAGCGGCGGCATCAGCTTCGACCAGTGGCACAACTGCTTCGACATCC
CCCAGGAAGAACGGGTGCAGTGCAACGAGTTCAAAGGCGCGCCGTCGACCTCCATCACGGCCTATAAGAG
TGAGGGGGAGTCAGCGGAGTTCTCCTTCCCACTCAACCTTGGAGAGGAAAGCCTGCAGGGAGAGTTGAGA
TGGAAGGCAGAGAAGGCTCCTTCTTCCCAGTCCTGGATCACCTTCTCCCTAAAGAACCAAAAGGTGTCTG
TGCAGAAGTCTACTAGCAACCCCAAGTTCCAGCTGTCCGAAACGCTCCCACTCACCCTTCAGATACCCCA
GGTCTCCCTTCAGTTTGCTGGTTCTGGCAACCTGACCCTGACTCTGGACAGAGGGATACTGTATCAGGAA
GTGAACCTGGTGGTGATGAAAGTGACTCAGCCCGACAGCAACACTTTGACCTGTGAGGTGATGGGACCCA
CCTCACCCAAGATGAGACTGATCTTGAAGCAGGAGAATCAGGAGGCCAGGGTCTCCAGGCAGGAGAAAGT
GATTCAAGTGCAGGCCCCTGAAGCAGGGGTGTGGCAATGTCTACTGAGTGAAGGTGAAGAGGTCAAGATG
GACTCCAAGATCCAGGTTTTATCCAAAGGGTTGAATTCCGGCAGCCTGCACCACATCCTGGACGCCCAGA
AGATGCTGTGGAACCACAGGGACAGGAACCTGCCTCCTCTGGCCCCTCTGGGCCCCCACCACCATCACCA
CCATTGAGTCTAGACACGTGATTAATTAAGGATCCCCCGACCTCGACCTCTGGCTAATAAAGGAAATTTA
TTTTCATTGCAATAGTGTGTTGGAATTTTTTGTGTCTCTCACTCGGAAGGACATATGGGAGGGCAAATCA
TTTGGTCGAGATCCCTCGGAGATCTCTAGCTAGAGGATCGATCCCCGCCCCGGACGAACTAAACCTGACT
ACGACATCTCTGCCCCTTCTTCGCGGGGCAGTGCATGTAATCCCTTCAGTTGGTTGGTACAACTTGCCAA
CTGGGCCCTGTTCCACATGTGACACGGGGGGGGACCAAACACAAAGGGGTTCTCTGACTGTAGTTGACAT
CCTTATAAATGGATGTGCACATTTGCCAACACTGAGTGGCTTTCATCCTGGAGCAGACTTTGCAGTCTGT
GGACTGCAACACAACATTGCCTTTATGTGTAACTCTTGGCTGAAGCTCTTACACCAATGCTGGGGGACAT
GTACCTCCCAGGGGCCCAGGAAGACTACGGGAGGCTACACCAACGTCAATCAGAGGGGCCTGTGTAGCTA
CCGATAAGCGGACCCTCAAGAGGGCATTAGCAATAGTGTTTATAAGGCCCCCTTGTTAACCCTAAACGGG
TAGCATATGCTTCCCGGGTAGTAGTATATACTATCCAGACTAACCCTAATTCAATAGCATATGTTACCCA
ACGGGAAGCATATGCTATCGAATTAGGGTTAGTAAAAGGGTCCTAAGGAACAGCGATATCTCCCACCCCA
TGAGCTGTCACGGTTTTATTTACATGGGGTCAGGATTCCACGAGGGTAGTGAACCATTTTAGTCACAAGG
GCAGTGGCTGAAGATCAAGGAGCGGGCAGTGAACTCTCCTGAATCTTCGCCTGCTTCTTCATTCTCCTTC
GTTTAGCTAATAGAATAACTGCTGAGTTGTGAACAGTAAGGTGTATGTGAGGTGCTCGAAAACAAGGTTT
CAGGTGACGCCCCCAGAATAAAATTTGGACGGGGGGTTCAGTGGTGGCATTGTGCTATGACACCAATATA
ACCCTCACAAACCCCTTGGGCAATAAATACTAGTGTAGGAATGAAACATTCTGAATATCTTTAACAATAG
AAATCCATGGGGTGGGGACAAGCCGTAAAGACTGGATGTCCATCTCACACGAATTTATGGCTATGGGCAA
CACATAATCCTAGTGCAATATGATACTGGGGTTATTAAGATGTGTCCCAGGCAGGGACCAAGACAGGTGA
ACCATGTTGTTACACTCTATTTGTAACAAGGGGAAAGAGAGTGGACGCCGACAGCAGCGGACTCCACTGG
TTGTCTCTAACACCCCCGAAAATTAAACGGGGCTCCACGCCAATGGGGCCCATAAACAAAGACAAGTGGC
CACTCTTTTTTTTGAAATTGTGGAGTGGGGGCACGCGTCAGCCCCCACACGCCGCCCTGCGGTTTTGGAC
TGTAAAATAAGGGTGTAATAACTTGGCTGATTGTAACCCCGCTAACCACTGCGGTCAAACCACTTGCCCA
CAAAACCACTAATGGCACCCCGGGGAATACCTGCATAAGTAGGTGGGCGGGCCAAGATAGGGGCGCGATT
GCTGCGATCTGGAGGACAAATTACACACACTTGCGCCTGAGCGCCAAGCACAGGGTTGTTGGTCCTCATA
TTCACGAGGTCGCTGAGAGCACGGTGGGCTAATGTTGCCATGGGTAGCATATACTACCCAAATATCTGGA
TAGCATATGCTATCCTAATCTATATCTGGGTAGCATAGGCTATCCTAATCTATATCTGGGTAGCATATGC
TATCCTAATCTATATCTGGGTAGTATATGCTATCCTAATTTATATCTGGGTAGCATAGGCTATCCTAATC
TATATCTGGGTAGCATATGCTATCCTAATCTATATCTGGGTAGTATATGCTATCCTAATCTGTATCCGGG
TAGCATATGCTATCCTAATAGAGATTAGGGTAGTATATGCTATCCTAATTTATATCTGGGTAGCATATAC
TACCCAAATATCTGGATAGCATATGCTATCCTAATCTATATCTGGGTAGCATATGCTATCCTAATCTATA
TCTGGGTAGCATAGGCTATCCTAATCTATATCTGGGTAGCATATGCTATCCTAATCTATATCTGGGTAGT
ATATGCTATCCTAATTTATATCTGGGTAGCATAGGCTATCCTAATCTATATCTGGGTAGCATATGCTATC
CTAATCTATATCTGGGTAGTATATGCTATCCTAATCTGTATCCGGGTAGCATATGCTATCCTCATGATAA
GCTGTCAAACATGAGAATTTTCTTGAAGACGAAAGGGCCTCGTGATACGCCTATTTTTATAGGTTAATGT
CATGATAATAATGGTTTCTTAGACGTCAGGTGGCACTTTTCGGGGAAATGTGCGCGGAACCCCTATTTGT
TTATTTTTCTAAATACATTCAAATATGTATCCGCTCATGAGACAATAACCCTGATAAATGCTTCAATAAT
ATTGAAAAAGGAAGAGTATGAGTATTCAACATTTCCGTGTCGCCCTTATTCCCTTTTTTGCGGCATTTTG
CCTTCCTGTTTTTGCTCACCCAGAAACGCTGGTGAAAGTAAAAGATGCTGAAGATCAGTTGGGTGCACGA
GTGGGTTACATCGAACTGGATCTCAACAGCGGTAAGATCCTTGAGAGTTTTCGCCCCGAAGAACGTTTTC
CAATGATGAGCACTTTTAAAGTTCTGCTATGTGGCGCGGTATTATCCCGTGTTGACGCCGGGCAAGAGCA
ACTCGGTCGCCGCATACACTATTCTCAGAATGACTTGGTTGAGTACTCACCAGTCACAGAAAAGCATCTT
ACGGATGGCATGACAGTAAGAGAATTATGCAGTGCTGCCATAACCATGAGTGATAACACTGCGGCCAACT
TACTTCTGACAACGATCGGAGGACCGAAGGAGCTAACCGCTTTTTTGCACAACATGGGGGATCATGTAAC
TCGCCTTGATCGTTGGGAACCGGAGCTGAATGAAGCCATACCAAACGACGAGCGTGACACCACGATGCCT
GCAGCAATGGCAACAACGTTGCGCAAACTATTAACTGGCGAACTACTTACTCTAGCTTCCCGGCAACAAT
TAATAGACTGGATGGAGGCGGATAAAGTTGCAGGACCACTTCTGCGCTCGGCCCTTCCGGCTGGCTGGTT
TATTGCTGATAAATCTGGAGCCGGTGAGCGTGGGTCTCGCGGTATCATTGCAGCACTGGGGCCAGATGGT
AAGCCCTCCCGTATCGTAGTTATCTACACGACGGGGAGTCAGGCAACTATGGATGAACGAAATAGACAGA
TCGCTGAGATAGGTGCCTCACTGATTAAGCATTGGTAACTGTCAGACCAAGTTTACTCATATATACTTTA
GATTGATTTAAAACTTCATTTTTAATTTAAAAGGATCTAGGTGAAGATCCTTTTTGATAATCTCATGACC
AAAATCCCTTAACGTGAGTTTTCGTTCCACTGAGCGTCAGACCCCGTAGAAAAGATCAAAGGATCTTCTT
GAGATCCTTTTTTTCTGCGCGTAATCTGCTGCTTGCAAACAAAAAAACCACCGCTACCAGCGGTGGTTTG
TTTGCCGGATCAAGAGCTACCAACTCTTTTTCCGAAGGTAACTGGCTTCAGCAGAGCGCAGATACCAAAT
ACTGTTCTTCTAGTGTAGCCGTAGTTAGGCCACCACTTCAAGAACTCTGTAGCACCGCCTACATACCTCG
CTCTGCTAATCCTGTTACCAGTGGCTGCTGCCAGTGGCGATAAGTCGTGTCTTACCGGGTTGGACTCAAG
ACGATAGTTACCGGATAAGGCGCAGCGGTCGGGCTGAACGGGGGGTTCGTGCACACAGCCCAGCTTGGAG
CGAACGACCTACACCGAACTGAGATACCTACAGCGTGAGCTATGAGAAAGCGCCACGCTTCCCGAAGGGA
GAAAGGCGGACAGGTATCCGGTAAGCGGCAGGGTCGGAACAGGAGAGCGCACGAGGGAGCTTCCAGGGGG
AAACGCCTGGTATCTTTATAGTCCTGTCGGGTTTCGCCACCTCTGACTTGAGCGTCGATTTTTGTGATGC
TCGTCAGGGGGGCGGAGCCTATGGAAAAACGCCAGCAACGCGGCCTTTTTACGGTTCCTGGCCTTTTGCT
GGCCTTTTGCTCACATGTTCTTTCCTGCGTTATCCCCTGATTCTGTGGATAACCGTATTACCGCCTTTGA
GTGAGCTGATACCGCTCGCCGCAGCCGAACGACCGAGCGCAGCGAGTCAGTGAGCGAGGAAGCGGAAGAG
CGCCCAATACGCAAACCGCCTCTCCCCGCGCGTTGGCCGATTCATTAATGCAGCTGGCACGACAGGTTTC
CCGACTGGAAAGCGGGCAGTGAGCGCAACGCAATTAATGTGAGTTAGCTCACTCATTAGGCACCCCAGGC
TTTACACTTTATGCTTCCGGCTCGTATGTTGTGTGGAATTGTGAGCGGATAACAATTTCACACAGGAAAC
AGCTATGACCATGATTACGCCAAGCTCTAGCTAGAGGTCGACCAATTCTCATGTTTGACAGCTTATCATC
GCAGATCCGGGCAACGTTGTTGCCATTGCTGCAGGCGCAGAACTGGTAGGTATGGAAGATCTATACATTG
AATCAATATTGGCAATTAGCCATATTAGTCATTGGTTATATAGCATAAATCAATATTGGCTATTGGCCAT
TGCATACGTTGTATCTATATCATAATATGTACATTTATATTGGCTCATGTCCAATATGACCGC
